Addgene plasmid #67301: pcDNA3.1_AktPH-mCherry
Purpose: Fluorescent indicator for PI(3,4,5)P3
Depositing lab: Moritoshi Sato. Depositing organization: The University of Tokyo. Publication: Engineered pairs of distinct photoswitches for optogenetic control of cellular proteins. Kawano F, Suzuki H, Furuya A, Sato M. Nat Commun. 2015 Feb 24;6:6256. doi: 10.1038/ncomms7256. PubMed 25708714.
Backbone
  Vector backbone: pcDNA3.1(+)
  Backbone manufacturer: Invitrogen
  Backbone size w/o insert (bp): 5348
  Vector type: Mammalian Expression
  Selectable markers: Neomycin (select with G418)
Growth in bacteria
  Bacterial resistance: Ampicillin, 100 μg/mL
  Growth temperature: 37°C
  Growth strain: DH5alpha
  Copy number: High Copy
Gene/Insert
  Gene/Insert name: AktPH-mCherry (alt name: pleckstrin homology (PH) domain derived from Akt1)
  Species: H. sapiens (human), Synthetic
  Insert size (bp): 2042
  Entrez Gene: AKT1 (a.k.a. AKT, PKB, PKB-ALPHA, PRKBA, RAC, RAC-ALPHA)
  Promoter: CMV
  Cloning method: Restriction Enzyme; 5′ cloning site HindIII (not destroyed); 3′ cloning site ApaI (not destroyed)
  Sequencing primers: 5′ CMV-F; 3′ BGH-rev
Terms and licenses: Academic/Nonprofit Terms; Industry Terms: Not Available to Industry
How to cite: pcDNA3.1_AktPH-mCherry was a gift from Moritoshi Sato (Addgene plasmid # 67301 ; http://n2t.net/addgene:67301 ; RRID:Addgene_67301)
