[The description below was written by a language model from this plasmid's Addgene catalogue record.]
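Description:
pcDNA3.1_AktPH-mCherry is a mammalian expression plasmid built on the pcDNA3.1(+) backbone and designed as a fluorescent indicator for the membrane lipid PI(3,4,5)P3. It is maintained in E. coli as a high-copy plasmid under ampicillin selection. It also carries a neomycin resistance marker, so transfected mammalian cells can be selected with G418 if stable expression is wanted. No feature table accompanies the record, so the backbone elements beyond these catalogue fields are not itemised.

The insert, listed at about 2 kb, was cloned between HindIII and ApaI sites that both remain intact. It encodes the pleckstrin homology (PH) domain of human Akt1 joined to the red fluorescent protein mCherry, and the construct name suggests that the PH domain lies upstream of mCherry. Expression is driven by the strong constitutive CMV promoter. The use of a BGH reverse sequencing primer is consistent with the bovine growth hormone polyadenylation region that normally lies downstream of the cloning site in this backbone. The Akt PH domain binds 3-phosphoinositides produced by PI3-kinase, so the fusion protein moves from the cytosol to the plasma membrane when PI(3,4,5)P3 levels rise. This redistribution of red fluorescence can be followed by live-cell microscopy as a readout of local PI3K activity.

The plasmid was deposited in connection with work on engineered photoswitch pairs for optogenetic control of cellular proteins. In such work, a red reporter of this kind would typically serve to monitor lipid signalling triggered by light-controlled effectors, although the record does not detail specific experiments.
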