>Addgene plasmid #67301 | pcDNA3.1_AktPH-mCherry | addgene partial sequence | sequence record 118124 | CMV-F 5'-CGCAAATGGGCGGTAGGCGTG-3'
ACTAGAGAACCCACTGCTTACTGGCTTATCGAAATTAATACGACTCACTATAGGGAGACCCAAGCTGGCT
AGCGTTTAAACTTAAGCTTGCCGCCACCATGAGCGACGTGGCTATTGTGAAGGAGGGTTGGCTGCACAAA
CGAGGGGAGTACATCAAGACCTGGCGGCCACGCTACTTCCTCCTCAAGAATGATGGCACCTTCATTGGCT
ACAAGGAGCGGCCGCAGGATGTGGACCAACGTGAGGCTCCCCTCAACAACTTCTCTGTGGCGCAGTGCCA
GCTGATGAAGACGGAGCGGCCCCGGCCCAACACCTTCATCATCCGCTGCCTGCAGTGGACCACTGTCATC
GAACGCACCTTCCATGTGGAGACTCCTGAGGAGCGGGAGGAGTGGACAACCGCCATCCAGACTGTGGCTG
ACGGCCTCAAGAAGCAGGAGGAGGAGGAGATGGACTTCCGGTCGGGCTCACCCAGTGACAACTCAGGGGC
TGAAGAGATGGAGGTGTCCCTGGCCAAGCCCAAGCACCGCGTGACCATGAACGAGTTTGAGTACCTGAAG
CTGCTGGGCAAGGGCACTTTCGGCAAGGTGGAATTCGGAGGGTCTGGAGGGGGTGGCTCAGGTGGCGGCG
GAAGTGGCGGAAGATCTATGGTGAGCAAGGGCGAGGAGGATAACATGGCCATCATCAAGGAGTTCATGCG
CTTCAAGGTGCACATGGAGGGCTCCGTGAACGGCCACGAGTTCGAGATCGAGGGCGAGGGCGAGG
