>Addgene plasmid #67301 | pcDNA3.1_AktPH-mCherry | addgene partial sequence | sequence record 118209 | BGH-rev 5'-TAGAAGGCACAGTCGAGG-3'
CATAAGAGAAGAGGGACAGCTATGACTGGGAGTAGTCAGGAGAGGAGGAAAAATCTGGCTAGTAAAACAT
GTAAGGAAAATTTTAGGGATGTTAAAGAAAAAAATAACACAAAACAAAATATAAAAAAAATCTAACCTCA
AGTCAAGGCTTTTCTATGGAATAAGGAATGGACAGCAGGGGGCTGTTTCATATACTGATGACCTCTTTAT
AGCCAACCTTTGTTCATGGCAGCCAGCATATGGGCATATGTTGCCAAACTCTAAACCAAATACTCATTCT
GATGTTTTAAATGATTTGCCCTCCCATATGTCCTTCCGAGTGAGAGACACAAAAAATTCCAACACACTAT
TGCAATGAAAATAAATTTCCTTTATTAGCCAGAAGTCAGATGCTCAAGGGGCTTCATGATGTCCCCATAA
TTTTTGGCAGAGGGAAAAAGATCTCAGTGGTATTTGTGAGCCAGGGCATTGGCCACACCAGCCACCACCT
TCTGATAGGCAGCCTGCACCTGAGGAGTGAATTGTACCGATGCGGGGAGGCGGCCCAAAGGGAGATCCGA
CTCGTCTGAGGGCGAAGGCGAAGACGCGGAAGAGGCCGCAGAGCCGGCAGCAGGCCGCGGGAAGGAAGGT
CCGCTGGATTGAGGGCCGAAGGGACGTAGCAGAAGGACGTCCCGCGCAGAATCCAGGTGGCAACACAGGC
GAGCAGCCATGGAAAGGACGTCAGCTTCCCCGACAACACCACGGAATTGTCAGTGCCCAACAGCCGAGCC
CCTGTCCAGCAGCGGGCAAGGCAGGCGGCGATGAGTTCCGCCGTGGCAATAGG
