LOCUS       Exported 7750 bp ds-DNA circular SYN 12-MAY-2021
DEFINITION  Fluorescent indicator for PI(3,4,5)P3.
ACCESSION   .
VERSION     .
KEYWORDS    pcDNA3.1_AktPH-mCherry
SOURCE      synthetic DNA construct
  ORGANISM  synthetic DNA construct
REFERENCE   1 (bases 1 to 7750)
  AUTHORS   Kawano F, Suzuki H, Furuya A, Sato M
  TITLE     Engineered pairs of distinct photoswitches for optogenetic control
            of cellular proteins.
  JOURNAL   Nat Commun. 2015 Feb 24;6:6256. doi: 10.1038/ncomms7256.
  PUBMED    25708714
REFERENCE   2 (bases 1 to 7750)
  AUTHORS   .
  TITLE     Direct Submission
  JOURNAL   Exported May 12, 2021 from SnapGene Server 1.1.58
            http://www.snapgene.com
FEATURES             Location/Qualifiers
     source          1..7750
                     /organism="synthetic DNA construct"
                     /mol_type="other DNA"
     primer_bind     complement(44..63)
                     /label=pRS-marker
                     /note="pRS vectors, use to sequence yeast selectable
                     marker"
     enhancer        235..614
                     /label=CMV enhancer
                     /note="human cytomegalovirus immediate early enhancer"
     promoter        615..818
                     /label=CMV promoter
                     /note="human cytomegalovirus (CMV) immediate early
                     promoter"
     primer_bind     769..789
                     /label=CMV-F
                     /note="Human CMV immediate early promoter, forward primer"
     primer_bind     863..882
                     /label=T7
                     /note="T7 promoter, forward primer"
     promoter        863..881
                     /label=T7 promoter
                     /note="promoter for bacteriophage T7 RNA polymerase"
     CDS             1475..2185
                     /codon_start=1
                     /product="monomeric derivative of DsRed fluorescent protein
                     (Shaner et al., 2004)"
                     /label=mCherry
                     /note="mammalian codon-optimized"
                     /translation="MVSKGEEDNMAIIKEFMRFKVHMEGSVNGHEFEIEGEGEGRPYEG
                     TQTAKLKVTKGGPLPFAWDILSPQFMYGSKAYVKHPADIPDYLKLSFPEGFKWERVMNF
                     EDGGVVTVTQDSSLQDGEFIYKVKLRGTNFPSDGPVMQKKTMGWEASSERMYPEDGALK
                     GEIKQRLKLKDGGHYDAEVKTTYKAKKPVQLPGAYNVNIKLDITSHNEDYTIVEQYERA
                     EGRHSTGGMDELYK"
     primer_bind     complement(1620..1638)
                     /label=mCherry-R
                     /note="mCherry, reverse primer"
     primer_bind     1888..1907
                     /label=mCherry-F
                     /note="mCherry, forward primer"
     primer_bind     complement(2246..2266)
                     /label=WPRE-R
                     /note="WPRE, reverse primer"
     CDS             complement(2664..2675)
                     /codon_start=1
                     /product="Factor Xa recognition and cleavage site"
                     /label=Factor Xa site
                     /translation="IEGR"
     primer_bind     complement(2872..2891)
                     /label=Bglob-pA-R
                     /note="Rabbit beta-globin polyA region, reverse primer"
     polyA_signal    2937..2992
                     /label=-beta-globin poly(A) signal
                     /note="rabbit beta-globin polyadenylation signal (Gil and
                     Proudfoot, 1987)"
     primer_bind     complement(2991..3010)
                     /label=rbglobpA-R
                     /note="Rabbit beta-globin polyA, reverse primer. Also
                     called rb-glob-pA-term-R"
     primer_bind     complement(3344..3361)
                     /label=BGH-rev
                     /note="Bovine growth hormone terminator, reverse primer.
                     Also called BGH reverse"
     polyA_signal    3350..3574
                     /label=bGH poly(A) signal
                     /note="bovine growth hormone polyadenylation signal"
     rep_origin      3620..4048
                     /direction=RIGHT
                     /label=f1 ori
                     /note="f1 bacteriophage origin of replication; arrow
                     indicates direction of (+) strand synthesis"
     primer_bind     complement(3707..3726)
                     /label=F1ori-R
                     /note="F1 origin, reverse primer"
     primer_bind     3917..3938
                     /label=F1ori-F
                     /note="F1 origin, forward primer"
     primer_bind     complement(4057..4077)
                     /label=pBABE 3'
                     /note="SV40 enhancer, reverse primer for pBABE vectors"
     promoter        4062..4391
                     /label=SV40 promoter
                     /note="SV40 enhancer and early promoter"
     rep_origin      4242..4377
                     /label=SV40 ori
                     /note="SV40 origin of replication"
     primer_bind     4304..4323
                     /label=SV40pro-F
                     /note="SV40 promoter/origin, forward primer"
     CDS             4458..5252
                     /codon_start=1
                     /gene="aph(3')-II (or nptII)"
                     /product="aminoglycoside phosphotransferase from Tn5"
                     /label=NeoR/KanR
                     /note="confers resistance to neomycin, kanamycin, and G418
                     (Geneticin(R))"
                     /translation="MIEQDGLHAGSPAAWVERLFGYDWAQQTIGCSDAAVFRLSAQGRP
                     VLFVKTDLSGALNELQDEAARLSWLATTGVPCAAVLDVVTEAGRDWLLLGEVPGQDLLS
                     SHLAPAEKVSIMADAMRRLHTLDPATCPFDHQAKHRIERARTRMEAGLVDQDDLDEEHQ
                     GLAPAELFARLKARMPDGEDLVVTHGDACLPNIMVENGRFSGFIDCGRLGVADRYQDIA
                     LATRDIAEELGGEWADRFLVLYGIAAPDSQRIAFYRLLDEFF"
     primer_bind     complement(4512..4531)
                     /label=Neo-R
                     /note="Neomycin resistance gene, reverse primer"
     primer_bind     5122..5141
                     /label=Neo-F
                     /note="Neomycin resistance gene, forward primer"
     polyA_signal    5426..5547
                     /label=SV40 poly(A) signal
                     /note="SV40 polyadenylation signal"
     primer_bind     complement(5463..5482)
                     /label=SV40pA-R
                     /note="SV40 polyA, reverse primer"
     primer_bind     5517..5536
                     /label=EBV-rev
                     /note="SV40 polyA terminator, reverse primer"
     primer_bind     complement(5596..5612)
                     /label=M13 rev
                     /note="common sequencing primer, one of multiple similar
                     variants"
     primer_bind     complement(5596..5612)
                     /label=M13 Reverse
                     /note="In lacZ gene. Also called M13-rev"
     primer_bind     complement(5609..5631)
                     /label=M13/pUC Reverse
                     /note="In lacZ gene"
     protein_bind    5620..5636
                     /label=lac operator
                     /bound_moiety="lac repressor encoded by lacI"
                     /note="The lac repressor binds to the lac operator to
                     inhibit transcription in E. coli. This inhibition can be
                     relieved by adding lactose or
                     isopropyl-beta-D-thiogalactopyranoside (IPTG)."
     promoter        complement(5644..5674)
                     /label=lac promoter
                     /note="promoter for the E. coli lac operon"
     protein_bind    5689..5710
                     /label=CAP binding site
                     /bound_moiety="E. coli catabolite activator protein"
                     /note="CAP binding activates transcription in the presence
                     of cAMP."
     primer_bind     complement(5827..5844)
                     /label=L4440
                     /note="L4440 vector, forward primer"
     rep_origin      complement(5998..6583)
                     /direction=LEFT
                     /label=ori
                     /note="high-copy-number ColE1/pMB1/pBR322/pUC origin of
                     replication"
     primer_bind     complement(6078..6097)
                     /label=pBR322ori-F
                     /note="pBR322 origin, forward primer"
     CDS             complement(6754..7614)
                     /codon_start=1
                     /gene="bla"
                     /product="beta-lactamase"
                     /label=AmpR
                     /note="confers resistance to ampicillin, carbenicillin, and
                     related antibiotics"
                     /translation="MSIQHFRVALIPFFAAFCLPVFAHPETLVKVKDAEDQLGARVGYI
                     ELDLNSGKILESFRPEERFPMMSTFKVLLCGAVLSRIDAGQEQLGRRIHYSQNDLVEYS
                     PVTEKHLTDGMTVRELCSAAITMSDNTAANLLLTTIGGPKELTAFLHNMGDHVTRLDRW
                     EPELNEAIPNDERDTTMPVAMATTLRKLLTGELLTLASRQQLIDWMEADKVAGPLLRSA
                     LPAGWFIADKSGAGERGSRGIIAALGPDGKPSRIVVIYTTGSQATMDERNRQIAEIGAS
                     LIKHW"
     primer_bind     7377..7396
                     /label=Amp-R
                     /note="Ampicillin resistance gene, reverse primer"
     promoter        complement(7615..7719)
                     /gene="bla"
                     /label=AmpR promoter
ORIGIN
        1 gacggatcgg gagatctccc gatcccctat ggtgcactct cagtacaatc tgctctgatg
       61 ccgcatagtt aagccagtat ctgctccctg cttgtgtgtt ggaggtcgct gagtagtgcg
      121 cgagcaaaat ttaagctaca acaaggcaag gcttgaccga caattgcatg aagaatctgc
      181 ttagggttag gcgttttgcg ctgcttcgcg atgtacgggc cagatatacg cgttgacatt
      241 gattattgac tagttattaa tagtaatcaa ttacggggtc attagttcat agcccatata
      301 tggagttccg cgttacataa cttacggtaa atggcccgcc tggctgaccg cccaacgacc
      361 cccgcccatt gacgtcaata atgacgtatg ttcccatagt aacgccaata gggactttcc
      421 attgacgtca atgggtggag tatttacggt aaactgccca cttggcagta catcaagtgt
      481 atcatatgcc aagtacgccc cctattgacg tcaatgacgg taaatggccc gcctggcatt
      541 atgcccagta catgacctta tgggactttc ctacttggca gtacatctac gtattagtca
      601 tcgctattac catggtgatg cggttttggc agtacatcaa tgggcgtgga tagcggtttg
      661 actcacgggg atttccaagt ctccacccca ttgacgtcaa tgggagtttg ttttggcacc
      721 aaaatcaacg ggactttcca aaatgtcgta acaactccgc cccattgacg caaatgggcg
      781 gtaggcgtgt acggtgggag gtctatataa gcagagctct ctggctaact agagaaccca
      841 ctgcttactg gcttatcgaa attaatacga ctcactatag ggagacccaa gctggctagc
      901 gtttaaactt aagcttgccg ccaccatgag cgacgtggct attgtgaagg agggttggct
      961 gcacaaacga ggggagtaca tcaagacctg gcggccacgc tacttcctcc tcaagaatga
     1021 tggcaccttc attggctaca aggagcggcc gcaggatgtg gaccaacgtg aggctcccct
     1081 caacaacttc tctgtggcgc agtgccagct gatgaagacg gagcggcccc ggcccaacac
     1141 cttcatcatc cgctgcctgc agtggaccac tgtcatcgaa cgcaccttcc atgtggagac
     1201 tcctgaggag cgggaggagt ggacaaccgc catccagact gtggctgacg gcctcaagaa
     1261 gcaggaggag gaggagatgg acttccggtc gggctcaccc agtgacaact caggggctga
     1321 agagatggag gtgtccctgg ccaagcccaa gcaccgcgtg accatgaacg agtttgagta
     1381 cctgaagctg ctgggcaagg gcactttcgg caaggtggaa ttcggagggt ctggaggggg
     1441 tggctcaggt ggcggcggaa gtggcggaag atctatggtg agcaagggcg aggaggataa
     1501 catggccatc atcaaggagt tcatgcgctt caaggtgcac atggagggct ccgtgaacgg
     1561 ccacgagttc gagatcgagg gcgagggcga gggccgcccc tacgagggca cccagaccgc
     1621 caagctgaag gtgaccaagg gtggccccct gcccttcgcc tgggacatcc tgtcccctca
     1681 gttcatgtac ggctccaagg cctacgtgaa gcaccccgcc gacatccccg actacttgaa
     1741 gctgtccttc cccgagggct tcaagtggga gcgcgtgatg aacttcgagg acggcggcgt
     1801 ggtgaccgtg acccaggact cctccctgca ggacggcgag ttcatctaca aggtgaagct
     1861 gcgcggcacc aacttcccct ccgacggccc cgtaatgcag aagaagacca tgggctggga
     1921 ggcctcctcc gagcggatgt accccgagga cggcgccctg aagggcgaga tcaagcagag
     1981 gctgaagctg aaggacggcg gccactacga cgctgaggtc aagaccacct acaaggccaa
     2041 gaagcccgtg cagctgcccg gcgcctacaa cgtcaacatc aagttggaca tcacctccca
     2101 caacgaggac tacaccatcg tggaacagta cgaacgcgcc gagggccgcc actccaccgg
     2161 cggcatggac gagctgtaca agtaatctag atgatcaacc tctggattac aaaatttgtg
     2221 aaagattgac tggtattctt aactatgttg ctccttttac gctatgtgga tacgctgctt
     2281 taatgccttt gtatcatgct attgcttccc gtatggcttt cattttctcc tccttgtata
     2341 aatcctggtt gctgtctctt tatgaggagt tgtggcccgt tgtcaggcaa cgtggcgtgg
     2401 tgtgcactgt gtttgctgac gcaaccccca ctggttgggg cattgccacc acctgtcagc
     2461 tcctttccgg gactttcgct ttccccctcc ctattgccac ggcggaactc atcgccgcct
     2521 gccttgcccg ctgctggaca ggggctcggc tgttgggcac tgacaattcc gtggtgttgt
     2581 cggggaagct gacgtccttt ccatggctgc tcgcctgtgt tgccacctgg attctgcgcg
     2641 ggacgtcctt ctgctacgtc ccttcggccc tcaatccagc ggaccttcct tcccgcggcc
     2701 tgctgccggc tctgcggcct cttccgcgtc ttcgccttcg ccctcagacg agtcggatct
     2761 ccctttgggc cgcctccccg catcggtaca attcactcct caggtgcagg ctgcctatca
     2821 gaaggtggtg gctggtgtgg ccaatgccct ggctcacaaa taccactgag atctttttcc
     2881 ctctgccaaa aattatgggg acatcatgaa gccccttgag catctgactt ctggctaata
     2941 aaggaaattt attttcattg caatagtgtg ttggaatttt ttgtgtctct cactcggaag
     3001 gacatatggg agggcaaatc atttaaaaca tcagaatgag tatttggttt agagtttggc
     3061 aacatatgcc catatgctgg ctgccatgaa caaaggttgg ctataaagag gtcatcagta
     3121 tatgaaacag ccccctgctg tccattcctt attccataga aaagccttga cttgaggtta
     3181 gatttttttt atattttgtt ttgtgttatt tttttcttta acatccctaa aattttcctt
     3241 acatgtttta ctagccagat ttttcctcct ctcctgacta ctcccagtca tagctgtccc
     3301 tcttctctta tggagatcgg gcccgtttaa acccgctgat cagcctcgac tgtgccttct
     3361 agttgccagc catctgttgt ttgcccctcc cccgtgcctt ccttgaccct ggaaggtgcc
     3421 actcccactg tcctttccta ataaaatgag gaaattgcat cgcattgtct gagtaggtgt
     3481 cattctattc tggggggtgg ggtggggcag gacagcaagg gggaggattg ggaagacaat
     3541 agcaggcatg ctggggatgc ggtgggctct atggcttctg aggcggaaag aaccagctgg
     3601 ggctctaggg ggtatccccn nnnnnnnnnn nnnnnnnnnn nnnnnnnnnn nnnnnnnnnn
     3661 nnnnnnnnnn nnnnnnnnnn nnnnnnnnnn nnnnnnnnnn nnnnnnnnnn nnnnnnnnnn
     3721 nnnnnnnnnn nnnnnnnnnn nnncnnnnnn nnnnnnnnnn nnnnnnnnnn nnnnnnnnnn
     3781 nnnnnnnnnn nnnnnnnnnn nnnnnnnnnn nnnnnnnnnn nnnnnnnnnn nnnnnannnn
     3841 nnnnnnnnnn nnnnnnnnnn nnnnnnnnnn nnnnnnnnnn nnnnnccttt gacgttggag
     3901 tccacgttct ttaatagtgg actcttgttc caaactggaa caacactcaa ccctatctcg
     3961 gtctattctt ttgatttata agggattttg ccgatttcgg cctattggtt aaaaaatgag
     4021 ctgatttaac aaaaatttaa cgcgaattaa ttctgtggaa tgtgtgtcag ttagggtgtg
     4081 gaaagtcccc aggctcccca gcaggcagaa gtatgcaaag catgcatctc aattagtcag
     4141 caaccaggtg tggaaagtcc ccaggctccc cagcaggcag aagtatgcaa agcatgcatc
     4201 tcaattagtc agcaaccata gtcccgcccc taactccgcc catcccgccc ctaactccgc
     4261 ccagttccgc ccattctccg ccccatggct gactaatttt ttttatttat gcagaggccg
     4321 aggccgcctc tgcctctgag ctattccaga agtagtgagg aggctttttt ggaggcctag
     4381 gcttttgcaa aaagctcccg ggagcttgta tatccatttt cggatctgat caagagacag
     4441 gatgaggatc gtttcgcatg attgaacaag atggattgca cgcaggttct ccggccgctt
     4501 gggtggagag gctattcggc tatgactggg cacaacagac aatcggctgc tctgatgccg
     4561 ccgtgttccg gctgtcagcg caggggcgcc cggttctttt tgtcaagacc gacctgtccg
     4621 gtgccctgaa tgaactgcag gacgaggcag cgcggctatc gtggctggcc acgacgggcg
     4681 ttccttgcgc agctgtgctc gacgttgtca ctgaagcggg aagggactgg ctgctattgg
     4741 gcgaagtgcc ggggcaggat ctcctgtcat ctcaccttgc tcctgccgag aaagtatcca
     4801 tcatggctga tgcaatgcgg cggctgcata cgcttgatcc ggctacctgc ccattcgacc
     4861 accaagcgaa acatcgcatc gagcgagcac gtactcggat ggaagccggt cttgtcgatc
     4921 aggatgatct ggacgaagag catcaggggc tcgcgccagc cgaactgttc gccaggctca
     4981 aggcgcgcat gcccgacggc gaggatctcg tcgtgaccca tggcgatgcc tgcttgccga
     5041 atatcatggt ggaaaatggc cgcttttctg gattcatcga ctgtggccgg ctgggtgtgg
     5101 cggaccgcta tcaggacata gcgttggcta cccgtgatat tgctgaagag cttggcggcg
     5161 aatgggctga ccgcttcctc gtgctttacg gtatcgccgc tcccgattcg cagcgcatcg
     5221 ccttctatcg ccttcttgac gagttcttct gagcgggact ctggggttcg aaatgaccga
     5281 ccaagcgacg cccaacctgc catcacgaga tttcgattcc accgccgcct tctatgaaag
     5341 gttgggcttc ggaatcgttt tccgggacgc cggctggatg atcctccagc gcggggatct
     5401 catgctggag ttcttcgccc accccaactt gtttattgca gcttataatg gttacaaata
     5461 aagcaatagc atcacaaatt tcacaaataa agcatttttt tcactgcatt ctagttgtgg
     5521 tttgtccaaa ctcatcaatg tatcttatca tgtctgtata ccgtcgacct ctagctagag
     5581 cttggcgtaa tcatggtcat agctgtttcc tgtgtgaaat tgttatccgc tcacaattcc
     5641 acacaacata cgagccggaa gcataaagtg taaagcctgg ggtgcctaat gagtgagcta
     5701 actcacatta attgcgttgc gctcactgcc cgctttccag tcgggaaacc tgtcgtgcca
     5761 gctgcattaa tgaatcggcc aacgcgcggg gagaggcggt ttgcgtattg ggcgctcttc
     5821 cgcttcctcg ctcactgact cgctgcgctc ggtcgttcgg ctgcggcgag cggtatcagc
     5881 tcactcaaag gcggtaatac ggttatccac agaatcaggg gataacgcag gaaagaacat
     5941 gtgagcaaaa ggccagcaaa aggccaggaa ccgtaaaaag gccgcgttgc tggcgttttt
     6001 ccataggctc cgcccccctg acgagcatca caaaaatcga cgctcaagtc agaggtggcg
     6061 aaacccgaca ggactataaa gataccaggc gtttccccct ggaagctccc tcgtgcgctc
     6121 tcctgttccg accctgccgc ttaccggata cctgtccgcc tttctccctt cgggaagcgt
     6181 ggcgctttct catagctcac gctgtaggta tctcagttcg gtgtaggtcg ttcgctccaa
     6241 gctgggctgt gtgcacgaac cccccgttca gcccgaccgc tgcgccttat ccggtaacta
     6301 tcgtcttgag tccaacccgg taagacacga cttatcgcca ctggcagcag ccactggtaa
     6361 caggattagc agagcgaggt atgtaggcgg tgctacagag ttcttgaagt ggtggcctaa
     6421 ctacggctac actagaagaa cagtatttgg tatctgcgct ctgctgaagc cagttacctt
     6481 cggaaaaaga gttggtagct cttgatccgg caaacaaacc accgctggta gcggtttttt
     6541 tgtttgcaag cagcagatta cgcgcagaaa aaaaggatct caagaagatc ctttgatctt
     6601 ttctacgggg tctgacgctc agtggaacga aaactcacgt taagggattt tggtcatgag
     6661 attatcaaaa aggatcttca cctagatcct tttaaattaa aaatgaagtt ttaaatcaat
     6721 ctaaagtata tatgagtaaa cttggtctga cagttaccaa tgcttaatca gtgaggcacc
     6781 tatctcagcg atctgtctat ttcgttcatc catagttgcc tgactccccg tcgtgtagat
     6841 aactacgata cgggagggct taccatctgg ccccagtgct gcaatgatac cgcgagaccc
     6901 acgctcaccg gctccagatt tatcagcaat aaaccagcca gccggaaggg ccgagcgcag
     6961 aagtggtcct gcaactttat ccgcctccat ccagtctatt aattgttgcc gggaagctag
     7021 agtaagtagt tcgccagtta atagtttgcg caacgttgtt gccattgcta caggcatcgt
     7081 ggtgtcacgc tcgtcgtttg gtatggcttc attcagctcc ggttcccaac gatcaaggcg
     7141 agttacatga tcccccatgt tgtgcaaaaa agcggttagc tccttcggtc ctccgatcgt
     7201 tgtcagaagt aagttggccg cagtgttatc actcatggtt atggcagcac tgcataattc
     7261 tcttactgtc atgccatccg taagatgctt ttctgtgact ggtgagtact caaccaagtc
     7321 attctgagaa tagtgtatgc ggcgaccgag ttgctcttgc ccggcgtcaa tacgggataa
     7381 taccgcgcca catagcagaa ctttaaaagt gctcatcatt ggaaaacgtt cttcggggcg
     7441 aaaactctca aggatcttac cgctgttgag atccagttcg atgtaaccca ctcgtgcacc
     7501 caactgatct tcagcatctt ttactttcac cagcgtttct gggtgagcaa aaacaggaag
     7561 gcaaaatgcc gcaaaaaagg gaataagggc gacacggaaa tgttgaatac tcatactctt
     7621 cctttttcaa tattattgaa gcatttatca gggttattgt ctcatgagcg gatacatatt
     7681 tgaatgtatt tagaaaaata aacaaatagg ggttccgcgc acatttcccc gaaaagtgcc
     7741 acctgacgtc
//
